>Addgene plasmid #221293 | pMSCV-FKBP-KIF5C | addgene full sequence | sequence record 438532 | Addgene NGS Result
AGATCTGCCACCATGGACTACAAGGATCACGACGGTGATTACAAGGACCACGACATCGACTACAAGGACG
ACGACGACAAGGGCGTTCAAGTAGAAACAATATCTCCAGGAGACGGGCGTACATTTCCTAAGCGTGGCCA
AACTTGCGTAGTCCATTATACCGGCATGCTGGAGGACGGTAAGAAGGTCGATAGCTCTAGAGACCGTAAC
AAACCTTTCAAATTTATGCTGGGGAAACAGGAGGTTATCCGTGGTTGGGAGGAAGGCGTGGCCCAAATGT
CCGTTGGGCAGCGTGCTAAGTTAACCATCTCGCCAGATTACGCATATGGGGCTACAGGCCATCCTGGGAT
CATTCCCCCGCATGCGACACTTGTGTTTGATGTAGAGCTGTTGAAGTTGGAGACGCGGGGAGTTCAAGTC
GAAACGATTTCACCAGGTGATGGACGCACCTTTCCTAAACGGGGACAAACGTGCGTCGTGCATTACACCG
GTATGCTGGAAGACGGCAAGAAAGTCGATTCAAGCCGCGATAGAAATAAACCCTTCAAATTCATGCTTGG
AAAACAGGAAGTAATACGCGGATGGGAAGAGGGTGTGGCGCAAATGTCTGTCGGGCAAAGAGCTAAACTG
ACAATAAGTCCTGATTACGCGTACGGTGCGACTGGGCACCCTGGTATCATTCCGCCGCACGCGACACTTG
TCTTCGACGTCGAGTTACTTAAGCTTGAGACGCGGGGGGTGCAGGTAGAGACTATTTCGCCCGGTGACGG
AAGAACTTTCCCAAAGCGGGGACAGACCTGTGTTGTCCACTACACTGGGATGTTGGAGGATGGTAAGAAA
GTTGACTCAAGTCGTGATCGCAACAAACCCTTTAAGTTTATGCTTGGGAAGCAGGAAGTCATCAGAGGTT
GGGAAGAAGGCGTAGCTCAGATGTCAGTGGGACAACGGGCCAAATTAACCATCAGTCCAGACTACGCCTA
CGGAGCCACCGGTCACCCAGGGATCATACCACCTCACGCAACCTTAGTGTTCGATGTGGAACTTTTAAAG
TTAGAGACGCGCGGTGTACAAGTGGAAACAATCAGTCCAGGGGATGGGAGAACATTCCCCAAAAGAGGCC
AGACGTGTGTCGTGCACTATACGGGGATGTTAGAAGATGGGAAAAAGGTCGATTCGTCACGCGACCGCAA
CAAACCGTTTAAATTCATGTTGGGAAAGCAGGAGGTGATTCGCGGCTGGGAGGAAGGTGTGGCACAGATG
AGCGTGGGCCAGAGAGCAAAACTGACTATCTCTCCTGATTATGCCTACGGCGCGACGGGCCACCCTGGCA
TAATTCCACCCCACGCTACCCTGGTATTCGATGTCGAGCTTCTGAAGCTTGAGGGTGCTGGGGCTGGGGC
TATTATCGGAACAAACGACGTCAAAACCCTCGCCGACGTCAACGGGGTTATTGAGGAGGAGTTCACAATG
GCCCGATTGTACATCAGCAAAATGAAGTCAGAGGTCAAGTCTCTCGTTAATCGATCCAAGCAACTGGAGT
CCGCTCAGATGGATTCAAACAGAAAAATGAACGCCAGTGAGCGAGAACTTGCCGCATGCCAACTGCTGAT
CAGCCAGCATGAGGCCAAAATAAAGTCACTCACAGATTACATGCAAAACATGGAACAAAAGAGAAGGCAA
CTCGAAGAATCTCAGGATAGCCTTTCCGAGGAACTTGCTAAGCTGCGAGCACAGGAAAAGATGCACGAAG
TAAGTTTCCAGGACAAAGAAAAGGAGCATTTGACCAGGCTGCAGGATGCTGAAGAAGTGAAAAAGGCCCT
CGAGCAACAAATGGAAAGCCATCGGGAGGCCCACCAAAAACAGTTGAGCCGCCTCCGCGATGAGATCGAA
GAAAAGCAAAGGATTATTGATGAGATTAGGGACCTCAATCAGAAACTCCAACTTGAGCAGGAGAGACTCT
CATCTGACTATAACAAGTTGAAGATCGAGGACCAGGAGAGAGAAGTTAAGCTCGAAAAATTGTTGCTTCT
GAATGATAAACGCGAGCAAGCCAGGGAAGACTTGAAAGGACTTGAGGAGACTGTGTCAAGGGAGCTTCAG
ACCCTGCACAATTTGCGCAAGCTTTTCGTTCAAGATTTGACCACTAGAGTCAAGAAATCCGTGGAGCTTG
ACAGCGACGATGGTGGGGGTAGTGCAGCACAGAAACAAAAAATCTCTTTTCTCGAGAACAACCTCGAGCA
ATTGACCAAAGTTCACAAACAACTCGTAAGAGACAATGCTGATCTCAGGTGCGAACTGCCAAAGTTGGAG
AAGAGGTTGCGAGCCACTGCAGAACGCGTAAAGGCATTGGAATCCGCTCTGAAGGAGGCAAAAGAAAACG
CCATGCGAGACAGAAAAAGGTATCAACAGGAGGTTGACCGGATAAAAGAGGCCGTTAGGGCAAAGAACAT
GGCTAGAAGGGCCCACTCAGCACAAATTGCCAAACCTATCCGACCAGGTCACTACCCCGCAAGTAGCCCA
ACCGCTGTACATGCTGTAAGGGGAGGCGGTGGCGGGAGCTCCAACTCCACTCACTACCAGAAATGATAAG
CGGCCGCGTTTAAACGTCGACGGTATCGATAAGCTTGATATCGAATTCCGCCCCCCCCCCTAACGTTACT
GGCCGAAGCCGCTTGGAATAAGGCCGGTGTGCGTTTGTCTATATGTTATTTTCCACCATATTGCCGTCTT
TTGGCAATGTGAGGGCCCGGAAACCTGGCCCTGTCTTCTTGACGAGCATTCCTAGGGGTCTTTCCCCTCT
CGCCAAAGGAATGCAAGGTCTGTTGAATGTCGTGAAGGAAGCAGTTCCTCTGGAAGCTTCTTGAAGACAA
ACAACGTCTGTAGCGACCCTTTGCAGGCAGCGGAACCCCCCACCTGGCGACAGGTGCCTCTGCGGCCAAA
AGCCACGTGTATAAGATACACCTGCAAAGGCGGCACAACCCCAGTGCCACGTTGTGAGTTGGATAGTTGT
GGAAAGAGTCAAATGGCTCTCCTCAAGCGTATTCAACAAGGGGCTGAAGGATGCCCAGAAGGTACCCCAT
TGTATGGGATCTGATCTGGGGCCTCGGTGCACATGCTTTACATGTGTTTAGTCGAGGTTAAAAAAACGTC
TAGGCCCCCCGAACCACGGGGACGTGGTTTTCCTTTGAAAAACACGATGATAATATGGCCACAACCATGG
TGAGCAAGGGCGAGGAGCTGTTCACCGGGGTGGTGCCCATCCTGGTCGAGCTGGACGGCGACGTAAACGG
CCACAAGTTCAGCGTGTCTGGCGAGGGCGAGGGCGATGCCACCTACGGCAAGCTGACCCTGAAGTTCATC
TGCACCACCGGCAAGCTGCCCGTGCCCTGGCCCACCCTCGTGACCACCCTGACCTACGGCGTGCAGTGCT
TCAGCCGCTACCCCGACCACATGAAGCAGCACGACTTCTTCAAGTCCGCCATGCCCGAAGGCTACGTCCA
GGAGCGCACCATCTTCTTCAAGGACGACGGCAACTACAAGACCCGCGCCGAGGTGAAGTTCGAGGGCGAC
ACCCTGGTGAACCGCATCGAGCTGAAGGGCATCGACTTCAAGGAGGACGGCAACATCCTGGGGCACAAGC
TGGAGTACAACTACAACAGCCACAACGTCTATATCATGGCCGACAAGCAGAAGAACGGCATCAAGGCGAA
CTTCAAGATCCGCCACAACATCGAGGACGGCAGCGTGCAGCTCGCCGACCACTACCAGCAGAACACCCCC
ATCGGCGACGGCCCCGTGCTGCTGCCCGACAACCACTACCTGAGCACCCAGTCCGCCCTGAGCAAAGACC
CCAACGAGAAGCGCGATCACATGGTCCTGCTGGAGTTCGTGACCGCCGCCGGGATCACTCTCGGCATGGA
CGAGCTGTACAAGTAATGAATTAATTAAGAATTCGATAAAATAAAAGATTTTATTTAGTCTCCAGAAAAA
GGGGGGAATGAAAGACCCCACCTGTAGGTTTGGCAAGCTAGCTTAAGTAACGCCATTTTGCAAGGCATGG
AAAATACATAACTGAGAATAGAGAAGTTCAGATCAAGGTTAGGAACAGAGAGACAGCAGAATATGGGCCA
AACAGGATATCTGTGGTAAGCAGTTCCTGCCCCGGCTCAGGGCCAAGAACAGATGGTCCCCAGATGCGGT
CCCGCCCTCAGCAGTTTCTAGAGAACCATCAGATGTTTCCAGGGTGCCCCAAGGACCTGAAATGACCCTG
TGCCTTATTTGAACTAACCAATCAGTTCGCTTCTCGCTTCTGTTCGCGCGCTTCTGCTCCCCGAGCTCAA
TAAAAGAGCCCACAACCCCTCACTCGGCGCGCCAGTCCTCCGATAGACTGCGTCGCCCGGGTACCCGTGT
ATCCAATAAACCCTCTTGCAGTTGCATCCGACTTGTGGTCTCGCTGTTCCTTGGGAGGGTCTCCTCTGAG
TGATTGACTACCCGTCAGCGGGGGTCTTTCATGGGTAACAGTTTCTTGAAGTTGGAGAACAACATTCTGA
GGGTAGGAGTCGAATATTAAGTAATCCTGACTCAATTAGCCACTGTTTTGAATCCACATACTCCAATACT
CCTGAAATAGTTCATTATGGACAGCGCAGAAAGAGCTGGGGAGAATTGTGAAATTGTTATCCGCTCACAA
TTCCACACAACATACGAGCCGGAAGCATAAAGTGTAAAGCCTGGGGTGCCTAATGAGTGAGCTAACTCAC
ATTAATTGCGTTGCGCTCACTGCCCGCTTTCCAGTCGGGAAACCTGTCGTGCCAGCTGCATTAATGAATC
GGCCAACGCGCGGGGAGAGGCGGTTTGCGTATTGGGCGCTCTTCCGCTTCCTCGCTCACTGACTCGCTGC
GCTCGGTCGTTCGGCTGCGGCGAGCGGTATCAGCTCACTCAAAGGCGGTAATACGGTTATCCACAGAATC
AGGGGATAACGCAGGAAAGAACATGTGAGCAAAAGGCCAGCAAAAGGCCAGGAACCGTAAAAAGGCCGCG
TTGCTGGCGTTTTTCCATAGGCTCCGCCCCCCTGACGAGCATCACAAAAATCGACGCTCAAGTCAGAGGT
GGCGAAACCCGACAGGACTATAAAGATACCAGGCGTTTCCCCCTGGAAGCTCCCTCGTGCGCTCTCCTGT
TCCGACCCTGCCGCTTACCGGATACCTGTCCGCCTTTCTCCCTTCGGGAAGCGTGGCGCTTTCTCATAGC
TCACGCTGTAGGTATCTCAGTTCGGTGTAGGTCGTTCGCTCCAAGCTGGGCTGTGTGCACGAACCCCCCG
TTCAGCCCGACCGCTGCGCCTTATCCGGTAACTATCGTCTTGAGTCCAACCCGGTAAGACACGACTTATC
GCCACTGGCAGCAGCCACTGGTAACAGGATTAGCAGAGCGAGGTATGTAGGCGGTGCTACAGAGTTCTTG
AAGTGGTGGCCTAACTACGGCTACACTAGAAGAACAGTATTTGGTATCTGCGCTCTGCTGAAGCCAGTTA
CCTTCGGAAAAAGAGTTGGTAGCTCTTGATCCGGCAAACAAACCACCGCTGGTAGCGGTGGTTTTTTTGT
TTGCAAGCAGCAGATTACGCGCAGAAAAAAAGGATCTCAAGAAGATCCTTTGATCTTTTCTACGGGGTCT
GACGCTCAGTGGAACGAAAACTCACGTTAAGGGATTTTGGTCATGAGATTATCAAAAAGGATCTTCACCT
AGATCCTTTTAAATTAAAAATGAAGTTTTAAATCAATCTAAAGTATATATGAGTAAACTTGGTCTGACAG
TTACCAATGCTTAATCAGTGAGGCACCTATCTCAGCGATCTGTCTATTTCGTTCATCCATAGTTGCCTGA
CTCCCCGTCGTGTAGATAACTACGATACGGGAGGGCTTACCATCTGGCCCCAGTGCTGCAATGATACCGC
GAGACCCACGCTCACCGGCTCCAGATTTATCAGCAATAAACCAGCCAGCCGGAAGGGCCGAGCGCAGAAG
TGGTCCTGCAACTTTATCCGCCTCCATCCAGTCTATTAATTGTTGCCGGGAAGCTAGAGTAAGTAGTTCG
CCAGTTAATAGTTTGCGCAACGTTGTTGCCATTGCTACAGGCATCGTGGTGTCACGCTCGTCGTTTGGTA
TGGCTTCATTCAGCTCCGGTTCCCAACGATCAAGGCGAGTTACATGATCCCCCATGTTGTGCAAAAAAGC
GGTTAGCTCCTTCGGTCCTCCGATCGTTGTCAGAAGTAAGTTGGCCGCAGTGTTATCACTCATGGTTATG
GCAGCACTGCATAATTCTCTTACTGTCATGCCATCCGTAAGATGCTTTTCTGTGACTGGTGAGTACTCAA
CCAAGTCATTCTGAGAATAGTGTATGCGGCGACCGAGTTGCTCTTGCCCGGCGTCAATACGGGATAATAC
CGCGCCACATAGCAGAACTTTAAAAGTGCTCATCATTGGAAAACGTTCTTCGGGGCGAAAACTCTCAAGG
ATCTTACCGCTGTTGAGATCCAGTTCGATGTAACCCACTCGTGCACCCAACTGATCTTCAGCATCTTTTA
CTTTCACCAGCGTTTCTGGGTGAGCAAAAACAGGAAGGCAAAATGCCGCAAAAAAGGGAATAAGGGCGAC
ACGGAAATGTTGAATACTCATACTCTTCCTTTTTCAATATTATTGAAGCATTTATCAGGGTTATTGTCTC
ATGAGCGGATACATATTTGAATGTATTTAGAAAAATAAACAAATAGGGGTTCCGCGCACATTTCCCCGAA
AAGTGCCACCTGACGTCTAAGAAACCATTATTATCATGACATTAACCTATAAAAATAGGCGTATCACGAG
GCCCTTTCGTCTCGCGCGTTTCGGTGATGACGGTGAAAACCTCTGACACATGCAGCTCCCGGAGACGGTC
ACAGCTTGTCTGTAAGCGGATGCCGGGAGCAGACAAGCCCGTCAGGGCGCGTCAGCGGGTGTTGGCGGGT
GTCGGGGCTGGCTTAACTATGCGGCATCAGAGCAGATTGTACTGAGAGTGCACCATATGCGGTGTGAAAT
ACCGCACAGATGCGTAAGGAGAAAATACCGCATCAGGCGCCATTCGCCATTCAGGCTGCGCAACTGTTGG
GAAGGGCGATCGGTGCGGGCCTCTTCGCTATTACGCCAGCTGGCGAAAGGGGGATGTGCTGCAAGGCGAT
TAAGTTGGGTAACGCCAGGGTTTTCCCAGTCACGACGTTGTAAAACGACGGCGCAAGGAATGGTGCATGC
AAGGAGATGGCGCCCAACAGTCCCCCGGCCACGGGGCCTGCCACCATACCCACGCCGAAACAAGCGCTCA
TGAGCCCGAAGTGGCGAGCCCGATCTTCCCCATCGGTGATGTCGGCGATATAGGCGCCAGCAACCGCACC
TGTGGCGCCGGTGATGCCGGCCACGATGCGTCCGGCGTAGAGGCGATTAGTCCAATTTGTTAAAGACAGG
ATATCAGTGGTCCAGGCTCTAGTTTTGACTCAACAATATCACCAGCTGAAGCCTATAGAGTACGAGCCAT
AGATAAAATAAAAGATTTTATTTAGTCTCCAGAAAAAGGGGGGAATGAAAGACCCCACCTGTAGGTTTGG
CAAGCTAGCTTAAGTAACGCCATTTTGCAAGGCATGGAAAATACATAACTGAGAATAGAGAAGTTCAGAT
CAAGGTTAGGAACAGAGAGACAGCAGAATATGGGCCAAACAGGATATCTGTGGTAAGCAGTTCCTGCCCC
GGCTCAGGGCCAAGAACAGATGGTCCCCAGATGCGGTCCCGCCCTCAGCAGTTTCTAGAGAACCATCAGA
TGTTTCCAGGGTGCCCCAAGGACCTGAAATGACCCTGTGCCTTATTTGAACTAACCAATCAGTTCGCTTC
TCGCTTCTGTTCGCGCGCTTCTGCTCCCCGAGCTCAATAAAAGAGCCCACAACCCCTCACTCGGCGCGCC
AGTCCTCCGATAGACTGCGTCGCCCGGGTACCCGTATTCCCAATAAAGCCTCTTGCTGTTTGCATCCGAA
TCGTGGACTCGCTGATCCTTGGGAGGGTCTCCTCAGATTGATTGACTGCCCACCTCGGGGGTCTTTCATT
TGGAGGTTCCACCGAGATTTGGAGACCCCTGCCCAGGGACCACCGACCCCCCCGCCGGGAGGTAAGCTGG
CCAGCGGTCGTTTCGTGTCTGTCTCTGTCTTTGTGCGTGTTTGTGCCGGCATCTAATGTTTGCGCCTGCG
TCTGTACTAGTTAGCTAACTAGCTCTGTATCTGGCGGACCCGTGGTGGAACTGACGAGTTCTGAACACCC
GGCCGCAACCCTGGGAGACGTCCCAGGGACTTTGGGGGCCGTTTTTGTGGCCCGACCTGAGGAAGGGAGT
CGATGTGGAATCCGACCCCGTCAGGATATGTGGTTCTGGTAGGAGACGAGAACCTAAAACAGTTCCCGCC
TCCGTCTGAATTTTTGCTTTCGGTTTGGAACCGAAGCCGCGCGTCTTGTCTGCTGCAGCGCTGCAGCATC
GTTCTGTGTTGTCTCTGTCTGACTGTGTTTCTGTATTTGTCTGAAAATTAGGGCCAGACTGTTACCACTC
CCTTAAGTTTGACCTTAGGTCACTGGAAAGATGTCGAGCGGATCGCTCACAACCAGTCGGTAGATGTCAA
GAAGAGACGTTGGGTTACCTTCTGCTCTGCAGAATGGCCAACCTTTAACGTCGGATGGCCGCGAGACGGC
ACCTTTAACCGAGACCTCATCACCCAGGTTAAGATCAAGGTCTTTTCACCTGGCCCGCATGGACACCCAG
ACCAGGTCCCCTACATCGTGACCTGGGAAGCCTTGGCTTTTGACCCCCCTCCCTGGGTCAAGCCCTTTGT
ACACCCTAAGCCTCCGCCTCCTCTTCCTCCATCCGCCCCGTCTCTCCCCCTTGAACCTCCTCGTTCGACC
CCGCCTCGATCCTCCCTTTATCCAGCCCTCACTCCTTCTCTAGGCGCCGGAATT
Features (pLannotate 1.2.2; 23 found; start..end, strand, type, name):
     61..81      +  CDS            FLAG (fragment): FLAG® epitope tag, followed by an enterokinase cleavage site
    784..1068    +  CDS            FPR2 (fragment): FKBP2_CRYNB - Protein inferred from homology: Swiss-Prot protein existence level 3. PPIases accelerate the folding of proteins. It catalyzes the cis-trans isomerization of proline imidic peptide bonds in oligopeptides (By similarity). From Cryptococcus neoformans var. neoformans serotype D (strain B-3501A) (Filobasidiella neoformans).
   1063..1383    +  CDS            FKBP1A: FKB1A_HUMAN - Also known as FKBP1, FKBP12. Experimental evidence at protein level: Swiss-Prot protein existence level 1. Keeps in an inactive conformation TGFBR1, the TGF-beta type I serine/threonine kinase receptor, preventing TGF-beta receptor activation in absence of ligand. Recruits SMAD7 to ACVR1B which prevents the association of SMAD2 and SMAD3 with the activin receptor complex, thereby blocking the activin signal. May modulate the RYR1 calcium channel activity. PPIases accelerate the folding of proteins. It catalyzes the cis-trans isomerization of proline imidic peptide bonds in oligop
   1396..2583    +  CDS            Kif5c (fragment): KIF5C_MOUSE - Also known as Nkhc2. Experimental evidence at protein level: Swiss-Prot protein existence level 1. Involved in synaptic transmission (By similarity). Kinesin is a microtubule-associated force-producing protein that may play a role in organelle transport. Mediates dendritic trafficking of mRNAs (PubMed:19608740). Required for anterograde axonal transportation of MAPK8IP3/JIP3 which is essential for MAPK8IP3/JIP3 function in axon elongation (By similarity). From Mus musculus (Mouse).
   2606..2639    -  misc_feature   MCS (fragment): pBluescript multiple cloning site
   2741..3203    +  misc_feature   IRES: internal ribosome entry site (IRES) of the encephalomyocarditis virus (EMCV)
   3217..3936    +  CDS            EGFP: the original enhanced GFP (Yang et al., 1996) mammalian codon-optimized
   3998..4512    +  LTR            3' LTR: 3' long terminal repeat from murine embryonic stem cell virus
   4674..4690    -  protein_bind   lac operator: The lac repressor binds to the lac operator to inhibit transcription in E. coli. This inhibition can be relieved by adding lactose or isopropyl-β-D-thiogalactopyranoside (IPTG). lac repressor encoded by lacI
   4698..4728    -  promoter       lac promoter: promoter for the E. coli lac operon
   4743..4764    -  protein_bind   CAP binding site: CAP binding activates transcription in the presence of cAMP. E. coli catabolite activator protein
   4777..4869    -  CDS            lacI (fragment): lac repressor; lacI; The lac repressor binds to the lac operator to inhibit transcription in E. coli. This inhibition can be relieved by adding lactose or isopropyl-β-D-thiogalactopyranoside (IPTG).
   5052..5640    -  rep_origin     ori: high-copy-number ColE1/pMB1/pBR322/pUC origin of replication
   5811..6671    -  CDS            AmpR: β-lactamase; bla; confers resistance to ampicillin, carbenicillin, and related antibiotics
   6672..6776    -  promoter       AmpR promoter: bla
   6871..6906    +  CDS            rop (fragment): Rop protein, which maintains plasmids at low copy number; rop
   7008..7107    +  misc_feature   bom (fragment): basis of mobility region from pBR322
   7113..7262    -  CDS            lacZα (fragment): LacZα fragment of β-galactosidase; lacZ fragment
   7262..7463    -  CDS            TcR (fragment): tetracycline efflux protein; tet; confers resistance to tetracycline
   7464..7562    +  CDS            env (fragment): murine leukemia virus gPr80 envelope polyprotein precursor; env; proteolytically cleaved into gp70SU and p15TM subunits
   7604..8120    +  LTR            5' LTR: 5' long terminal repeat from murine embryonic stem cell virus
   8184..8525    +  misc_feature   MESV Ψ: packaging signal of murine embryonic stem cell virus
   8592..9008    +  CDS            gag (truncated): truncated Moloney murine leukemia virus (MMLV) gag gene lacking the start codon
