[The description below was written by a language model from this plasmid's Addgene catalogue record and pLannotate feature annotations shown in this document.]
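Description:
pMSCV-FKBP-KIF5C is a 9,014-nt gammaretroviral transfer vector built on the pMSCV-IRES-GFP backbone, intended for stable expression of a fusion protein in mammalian cells by retroviral transduction. In bacteria it is maintained through a high-copy ColE1/pUC-type origin and selected with ampicillin via the β-lactamase gene. The short lacI, lacZα, rop, bom, TcR and env fragments annotated in the backbone are non-functional remnants of earlier cloning vectors. The viral portion consists of murine embryonic stem cell virus 5′ and 3′ LTRs flanking the MESV Ψ packaging signal and a truncated gag segment lacking its start codon. Together these allow the genomic RNA to be packaged when gag, pol and env are provided in trans by a packaging system, while the 5′ LTR drives transcription of the payload after integration.

The insert, cloned between BglII and NotI, encodes an N-terminal FLAG epitope followed by four tandem FKBP domains fused to a portion of mouse KIF5C. The feature table explicitly annotates only two of the FKBP repeats, one of them as a fungal homologue match, but the spacing between the FLAG tag and the Kif5c segment is consistent with the catalogued 4xFKBP array. The Kif5c annotation covers roughly 1.2 kb and is marked as a fragment, which the record designates as the pLxIS-containing region, not the full-length kinesin. Tandem FKBP modules are commonly used for ligand-induced oligomerisation, although the record does not spell out this use. Downstream, an EMCV IRES directs translation of EGFP from the same transcript, marking transduced cells. The construct comes from a study of pLxIS-containing domains as regulators of interferon responses and metabolism.
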