Addgene plasmid #221293: pMSCV-FKBP-KIF5C
Purpose: Expression of KIF5C (pLxIS) in mammalian cells by retroviral transduction
Depositing lab: Jonathan Kagan. Depositing organization: Boston Children's Hospital. Publication: pLxIS-containing domains are biochemically flexible regulators of interferons and metabolism. Landau LM, Chaudhary N, Tien YC, Rogozinska M, Joshi S, Yao C, Crowley J, Hullahalli K, Campbell IW, Waldor MK, Haigis M, Kagan JC. Mol Cell. 2024 Jul 11;84(13):2436-2454.e10. doi: 10.1016/j.molcel.2024.05.030. Epub 2024 Jun 25. PubMed 38925114.
Backbone
  Vector backbone: pMSCV-IRES-GFP
  Vector type: Retroviral
Growth in bacteria
  Bacterial resistance: Ampicillin, 100 μg/mL
  Growth temperature: 37°C
  Growth strain: NEB Stable
  Copy number: High Copy
Gene/Insert
  Gene/Insert name: KIF5C (pLxIS)
  Species: M. musculus (mouse)
  Entrez Gene: Kif5c (a.k.a. KINN, Khc, NKHC, NKHC2)
  Tag / fusion protein: FLAG-4xFKBP (N terminal on insert)
  Cloning method: Restriction Enzyme; 5′ cloning site BglII (not destroyed); 3′ cloning site NotI (not destroyed)
Terms and licenses: Academic/Nonprofit Terms; Industry Terms: Not Available to Industry
How to cite: pMSCV-FKBP-KIF5C was a gift from Jonathan Kagan (Addgene plasmid # 221293 ; http://n2t.net/addgene:221293 ; RRID:Addgene_221293)
